>Addgene plasmid #222995 | pIND4-RC-C2-M210TAG+M252V-oCNF | addgene full sequence | sequence record 444743 | Addgene NGS Result
TGGTGATATGGGATAGTGTTCACCCTTGTTACACCGTTTTCCATGAGCAAACTGAAACGTTTTCATCGCT
CTGGAGTGAATACCACGACGATTTCCGGCAGTTTCTACACATATATTCGCAAGATGTGGCGTGTTACGGT
GAAAACCTGGCCTATTTCCCTAAAGGGTTTATTGAGAATATGTTTTTCGTCTCAGCCAATCCCTGGGTGA
GTTTCACCAGTTTTGATTTAAACGTGGCCAATATGGACAACTTCTTCGCCCCCGTTTTCACCATGCATGG
GCAAATATTATACGCAAGGCGACAAGGTGCTGATGCCGCTGGCGATTCAGGTTCATCATGCCGTTTGTGA
TGGCTTCCATGTCGGCAGAATGCTTAATGAATTACAACAGTACTGCGATGAGTGGCAGGGCGGGGCGTAA
TTTTTTTAAGGCAGTTATTGGTGCCCTTAAACGCCTGGGGTAATGACTCTCTAGCTTGAGGCATCAAATA
AAACGAAAGGCTCAGTCGAAAGACTGGGCCTTTCGTTTTATCTGTTGTTTGTCGGTGAACGCTCTCCTGA
GTAGGACAAATCCGCCGCTAGGAGCTTGCGGCCCTGGCGTAATAGCGAAGAGGCCCGCACCGATCGCCCT
TCCCAACAGTTGCGCAGCCTGAATGGCGAATGCGATTTATTCAACAAAGCCGCCGTCCCGTCAAGTCAGC
GTAATGCTCTGCCAGTGTTACAACCAATTAACCAATTCTGATTAGAAAAACTCATCGAGCATCAAATGAA
ACTGCAATTTATTCATATCAGGATTATCAATACCATATTTTTGAAAAAGCCGTTTCTGTAATGAAGGAGA
AAACTCACCGAGGCAGTTCCATAGGATGGCAAGATCCTGGTATCGGTCTGCGATTCCGACTCGTCCAACA
TCAATACAACCTATTAATTTCCCCTCGTCAAAAATAAGGTTATCAAGTGAGAAATCACCATGAGTGACGA
CTGAATCCGGTGAGAATGGCAACAGCTTATGCATTTCTTTCCAGACTTGTTCAACAGGCCAGCCATTACG
CTCGTCATCAAAATCACTCGCATCAACCAAACCGTTATTCATTCGTGATTGCGCCTGAGCGAGACGAAAT
ACGCGATCGCTGTTAAAAGGACAATTACAAACAGGAATCGAATGCAACCGGCGCAGGAACACTGCCAGCG
CATCAACAATATTTTCACCTGAATCAGGATATTCTTCTAATACCTGGAATGCTGTTTTCCCGGGGATCGC
AGTGGTGAGTAACCATGCATCATCAGGAGTACGGATAAAATGCTTGATGGTCGGAAGAGGCATAAATTCC
GTCAGCCAGTTTAGTCTGACCATCTCATCTGTAACATCATTGGCAACGCTACCTTTGCCATGTTTCAGAA
ACAACTCTGGCGCATCGGGCTTCCCATACAATCGATAGATTGTCGCACCTGATTGCCCGACATTATCGCG
AGCCCATTTATACCCATATAAATCAGCATCCATGTTGGAATTTAATCGCGGCTTCGAGCAAGACGTTTCC
CGTTGAATATGGCTCATAACACCCCTTGTATTACTGTTTATGTAAGCAGACAGTTTTATTGTTCATGATG
ATATATTTTTATCTTGTGCAATGTAACATCAGAGATTTTGAGACACAACGTGGCTTTGTTGAATAAATCG
AACTTTTGCTGAGTTGAAGGATCAGATCACGCATCTTCCCGACAACGCAGACCGTTCCGTGGCAAAGCAA
AAGTTCAAAATCACCAACTGGTCCACCTACAACAAAGCTCTCATCAACCGTGGCTCCCTCGAGGCTCCGC
GCCCTCGATCCGACCGCCCCCCACAAGGCTGGGGCGGATCGGGGGCGCACGGCCTGAAGGGTGCAGGGGA
ACCCTGCCGCACGCAAACTCGCAGAGTTTGCATAGTGTGCGCCATTCAGATACCTTCATGGCAGGCCCCA
CCGTGGATTTTGCTGTCATGGTTCGATTCATCACGACGCCCGCAACGCCGACTGCACAGCGGCCCGCACC
ACGAACGCCTGCGCAGCAGGAAGCTGCGGCTGAACTGAAGGCTGCGCGAACTGCCGAAGCAGCCCGCCGC
CTCGACACCCGGCGCAAGGTGGTGCTCGGGGGCGCGCTCCTGGCACTGGCAGAACGTGATGCAGCAGCAG
CCGCGATGCTGGCCCGGCTGAAGCAGATGCTGACCCGCCCAGCAGATCGGAAGCTGTTCGCGGATCTACC
CGATGGCTGACGGTGCAATCTTCCACCTCGATGTGCGCACGGTCAGCCGGTCAGATGGCCGCTCGGCTGT
CGCCGCTGCCGCCTATCGGTCGGCCAGCCGTCTGCACGATGCACGCACCGGCCTGACCCACGACTTCGCG
CGCAAGCGGGGCGTCTTGACAACCTTCATCGCCGCCCCGGACGGCTGCGACTGGATCACAGACAGGGACA
CGCTCTGGAACGCGGCTGAGGCGGCAGAGAAGCGCAAGAACAGCACCGTGGCCCGTGAGTGGCTGGTGGC
CCTCCCTGACGCTCTGGATGCTACACAGCGGGCCGACCTGGCGCGGGCGCTGGCGGTCGAACTGGCGCAG
CGGTTCGGGGTGGCCGTGGATGTGGCAATCCACGCAGCTTCGGGCGAGGGCGACCAGCGGAACCATCACG
CGCATTTGCTGACCACGACGCGCACCGCAGGCCCGGACGGGCTGGGCGACAAGACCCGCGTTCTGGATGC
AGCCAAAACGGGGGGCGCAGAAATCTACGCCATGCGGGCTTGGTGGGCGGGCACGGTCAACGATGCACTC
GCGGCCGCACAAAGCTCGGCCCGCGTCGATCACCGCCGCATAGCCGTGATCGCCGCCGATGCGCGGGCCG
AGGCCGAGGCGCTGGAGAAACAGGCCAAAGCCGTCGAAACCCTGAACGCCAAGCCCGCCGACGCCGGGGG
GCTGTGGAAGGGCCTTGGCAGCGCCGCCCGCGCAATATGGGAAGGCGGCATGACCGCCCTCAAATCGACC
GCCGAGACAGCCAACGAGCTGCGGGAGAAGGCCAACGAGCTGCGACAGAAGGCAGCCCGCTACACCCGCG
CCACCGAACCTCACCACGGCCCCGTCCTGACGGCCTTCTTGCGGCGCATGGCTCCCGTCTGGGCGGAGCA
GGCCAAGGCCGAGGAAGCCCGGAGAGCCGCGCAGGAGGCCGCACAGCGCGCACTGATGGCCGAGAGGGCT
GAACAGGCCCGGAAGGCCAAGGAAGCCTCTGAGGCCGCTCGCCGGGCCGCTACGGCAGCGCGAGAGGCCG
AGGAAGCCCGCGAACGCTGCGCCCGCGAGGTGTTGCCGCTCATCCGCCGCGCCCGGCACGACCCGATCAC
CGCCGAAGTGATCAAGCGGGAGGGCATCGACCTCGACCGCCCCGACCAACAGGTGGCCCGCGACCCGATC
TGGCTCATGGCCGGACGCCAAGATCAGGCGCACCCGGTCTGGCTGATCGTCCACGCCTACACCGCCGCGC
GCGACAGGCACGCGAACCTGCTGGCGAGAATCGAAGCCAAAACCGCAGCCCAGATCGCCGCTGCCGCCAA
ACCAAAGCCCAAGCCTGCCAGTCCCGCCCCGACCGAACCCGAACCCGATCCAGACCCACCGCCCCGGCGG
GATTGGGGCGGGCCGTCTGGACCCTGATCCACCCCCCATTCTCAGCAACTCCGAGCCAGCCAGAGGCGCT
GGCTCGGGGCATCTGGACCCCCTTCCTCACCCCAAATTTTCACGAAAAAGGGGCGCAGCCCTTCTTGTTC
AATAAGTTCTATAAGTTCAGGCGAAAATCGCCTTTCATTTTCAATGGCTTGCGCGCCTATCGGGGAGAAA
TGGGGCCGCAAAAGGGAGAAATGGGGCCGCAAAAGGGAGAAATGGGGCCGATAGCGGCTGTTGACAGGGG
GATATTTTGCCCCCTACATTTCTCCCCATGACAAAGACCACGCAAATCGCCGCTGATCGAGCCTATGACG
AGGCCAAAACCGTGCTGCCCGCAGAGGTGGCGCGGGGGGTCTACATGCGCAACGCCCCCAGCCTCGCCGC
CCTCAAGCTGATGCACCTGCTGATCGGTAAGGCGGGCGGGCGTATGGCCGAACCCATTCGGCACGAAATC
CGCCTCTCAGACATCCGCAAGATCGACGGGATGAAGAACCATGACAGGGCCAGCCTCACCCCCCTTTTCG
CGGAATTGTCGGCGGCTGTCCTGACCCATGATGACCCCGAAAAAATGGTCGTGACCATTGGCGGCTTGCT
GGACTTCGCCCGCATCGACTACCGCCACGAAGTCAGCAACGATCTGCTGGTGTCGTGGTATTTTGGCGGG
GCCTTCCGCGAGATGGCCGAGAAGTCCTGCCACTGGGCGATCCTCGACCGGCAGACCGTTTTTGCCCTGT
CCAGCAAGTATTCGATCCTGCTGTTCCAGCACATCGCCAGCCTCGTGAACCTCGATCACGTCGCCAGCAA
GACCTTCACCGTGGCCGAACTGCGGGCCGTGCTAGGGGTGCCGCACGGAAAGATGGAGCGGTGGAACGAC
GTGAACCGCTTTGCGCTGACGCCCGCGATTGCCGAGATCAACCAGACCTCGCGCCTGATCCTGACCGCGA
CCCCGAACAAGATCGGGCGGACGGTCGCCAGCGTGACAATCACGTGGGCGGAGAAGCCTCCCGAGGGCAA
GCAGGAAGCCAAGCGCGAACTGGACCGCCCCAAGGTGGGCCGAGAGGCGCGGCGCAACGGCTCAGCCGAG
ACCGTGGCGCGGGCCTTCCCCAGCTCGGGCAGCATCGAGTTCGATGACCACTGGAAGGCCCTCAAGCGGG
CGGCGGGCTGCAACATGGACAACACCATGATTGCCGAGAAGTTCCGGGCGTGGTGCGCCAGCAAGGGGCT
TTCCCTCGACGGCCGAAACATCGAGCAGGCGTTCAGCAACTTCTGCGCCACAGTGGGCAAGGTCTGAGGC
CGCGCCCGCTGCCAGTGACCCGCCGCCGCCGACCGTGAGCGGGCCGCAGCCCTTCCAGCGCCGCCCAAGA
GGGCGGCAAGCCCCGGTCTGCCCCCTCGTCGCCCGCAAAGCGGGCAGGGGGCAGACCGGGGCGCTGGAAC
CTTTGGGCTGCTTTGACGGCCAGACAGCCCCCGCCGCGCAAGCGCGCCATTCCCCCACCCGTGGCCGGGC
GGGGGAATGGTAAAGCATGTGGGGGCAGTCCAGCCGTCAATCCGCGCTCCGCACCACGGCGCCTCGAGCA
ACACCTTCTTCACGAGGCAGACCTCTCGACGGAGTTCCACTGAGCGTCAGACCCCGTAGAAAAGATCAAA
GGATCTTCTTGAGATCCTTTTTTTCTGCGCGTAATCTGCTGCTTGCAAACAAAAAAACCACCGCTACCAG
CGGTGGTTTGTTTGCCGGATCAAGAGCTACCAACTCTTTTTCCGAAGGTAACTGGCTTCAGCAGAGCGCA
GATACCAAATACTGTTCTTCTAGTGTAGCCGTAGTTAGGCCACCACTTCAAGAACTCTGTAGCACCGCCT
ACATACCTCGCTCTGCTAATCCTGTTACCAGTGGCTGCTGCCAGTGGCGATAAGTCGTGTCTTACCGGGT
TGGACTCAAGACGATAGTTACCGGATAAGGCGCAGCGGTCGGGCTGAACGGGGGGTTCGTGCACACAGCC
CAGCTTGGAGCGAACGACCTACACCGAACTGAGATACCTACAGCGTGAGCTATGAGAAAGCGCCACGCTT
CCCGAAGGGAGAAAGGCGGACAGGTATCCGGTAAGCGGCAGGGTCGGAACAGGAGAGCGCACGAGGGAGC
TTCCAGGGGGAAACGCCTGGTATCTTTATAGTCCTGTCGGGTTTCGCCACCTCTGACTTGAGCGTCGATT
TTTGTGATGCTCGTCAGGGGGGCGGAGCCTATGGAAAAACGCCAGCAACGCGGCCTTTTTACGGTTCCTG
GCCTTTTGCTGGCCTTTTGCTCACATGTTCTTTCCTGCGTTATCCCCTGATTCTGTGGATAACCGTATTA
CCGCCTTTGAGTGAGCTGATACCGCTCGCCGCAGCCGAACGACCGAGCGCAGCGAGTCAGTGAGCGAGGA
AGCGGAAGAAGCTCGCACATTCAGCAGCGTTTTTCAGCGCGTTTTCGATCAACGTTTCAATGTTGGTATC
AACACCAGGTTTAACTTTGAACTTATCGGCACTGACGGTTACTGATTTTGAACTTTTGCTTTGCCACGGA
ACGGTCTGCGTTGTCGGGAAGATGCGTGATCTGATCCTTCAACTCAGCAAAAGTTCGCCAATACGCAAAC
CGCCTCTCCCCGCGCGTTGGCCGATTCATTAATGCAGGGCCGCGCGAATTCGAGCTCGGTACCGACGTAG
CCCAGCGCGTCGGCCAGCTTGCAATTCGCGCTAACTTACATTAATTGCGTTGCGCTCACTGCCCGCTTTC
CAGTCGGGAAACCTGTCGTGCCAGCTGCATTAATGAATCGGCCAACGCGCGGGGAGAGGCGGTTTGCGTA
TTGGGCGCCAGGGTGGTTTTTCTTTTCACCAGTGAGACGGGCAACAGCTGATTGCCCTTCACCGCCTGGC
CCTGAGAGAGTTGCAGCAAGCGGTCCACGCTGGTTTGCCCCAGCAGGCGAAAATCCTGTTTGATGGTGGT
TAACGGCGGGATATAACATGAGCTGTCTTCGGTATCGTCGTATCCCACTACCGAGATATCCGCACCAACG
CGCAGCCCGGACTCGGTAATGGCGCGCATTGCGCCCAGCGCCATCTGATCGTTGGCAACCAGCATCGCAG
TGGGAACGATGCCCTCATTCAGCATTTGCATGGTTTGTTGAAAACCGGACATGGCACTCCAGTCGCCTTC
CCGTTCCGCTATCGGCTGAATTTGATTGCGAGTGAGATATTTATGCCAGCCAGCCAGACGCAGACGCGCC
GAGACAGAACTTAATGGGCCCGCTAACAGCGCGATTTGCTGGTGACCCAATGCGACCAGATGCTCCACGC
CCAGTCGCGTACCGTCTTCATGGGAGAAAATAATACTGTTGATGGGTGTCTGGTCAGAGACATCAAGAAA
TAACGCCGGAACATTAGTGCAGGCAGCTTCCACAGCAATGGCATCCTGGTCATCCAGCGGATAGTTAATG
ATCAGCCCACTGACGCGTTGCGCGAGAAGATTGTGCACCGCCGCTTTACAGGCTTCGACGCCGCTTCGTT
CTACCATCGACACCACCACGCTGGCACCCAGTTGATCGGCGCGAGATTTAATCGCCGCGACAATTTGCGA
CGGCGCGTGCAGGGCCAGACTGGAGGTGGCAACGCCAATCAGCAACGACTGTTTGCCCGCCAGTTGTTGT
GCCACGCGGTTGGGAATGTAATTCAGCTCCGCCATCGCCGCTTCCACTTTTTCCCGCGTTTTCGCAGAAA
CGTGGCTGGCCTGGTTCACCACGCGGGAAACGGTCTGATAAGAGACACCGGCATACTCTGCGACATCGTA
TAACGTTACTGGTTTCACATTCACCACCCTGAATTGACTCTCTTCCGGGCGCTATCATGCCATACCGCGA
AAGGTTTTGCACCATTCGATGGTGTCAACGTAAATGCATGCCGCTTCGCCTTCGCGCGCGAATTGCAGGT
ACCATTTATCAGGGTTATTGTCTCATGAGCGGATACATATTTGAATGTATTTAGAAAAATAAACAAATAG
GGGTTCCGCGCACATTTCCCCGAAAAGTGCCACCTGACGTCTAAGAAACCATTATTATCATGACATTAAC
CTATAAAAATAGGCGTATCACGAGGCCCTTTCGTCTTCACCTCGAGAAAATTTATCAAAAAGAGTGTTGA
CTTGTGAGCGGATAACAATGATACTTAGATTCAATTGTGAGCGGATAACAATTTCACACATCTAGAATTA
AAGAGGAGAAATTAACC
[741 nt withheld, positions 7928-8668]
CGCAAGTCGGTCGTGGCGGCGATGCTGGCCGAATACGTGCACCACCACCACCACCACTGAGGATCCGTTG
GGCCGACTGCAAGCGGAGAGGGAAGC
[846 nt withheld, positions 8765-9610]
TGAGTATCAGAACATCTTCTCCCAGGTCCAGGTCCGCGGACCGGCCGACCTGGGGATGACCGAAGACGTC
AACCTGGCCAACCGTTCGGGCGTCGGTCCCTTCTCGACCCTGCTCGGCTGGTTCGGCAACGCCCAGCTCG
GCCCGATCTATCTCGGCTCGCTCGGCGTCCTGTCCCTCTTCTCGGGCCTGATGTGGTTCTTCACCATCGG
GATCTGGTTCTGGTATCAGGCGGGCTGGAACCCGGCCGTCTTCCTGCGCGACCTGTTCTTCTTCTCGCTC
GAGCCGCCGGCACCCGAATACGGTCTGTCCTTCGCGGCTCCGCTGAAGGAAGGCGGGCTGTGGCTGATCG
CGTCGTTCTTCATGTTCGTCGCGGTCTGGTCCTGGTGGGGCCGCACCTATCTCCGCGCTCAGGCGCTGGG
CATGGGCAAGCACACCGCCTGGGCGTTCCTCTCGGCCATCTGGCTGTGGATGGTGCTGGGCTTCATCCGT
CCGATCCTCATGGGGTCCTGGTCGGAAGCGGTTCCCTACGGCATCTTCTCGCACCTCGACTGGACGAACA
ACTTCTCGCTCGTCCACGGCAACCTGTTCTACAACCCCTTCCACGGTCTCTCGATCGCCTTCCTCTAGGG
GTCGGCCCTGCTCTTCGCGATGCACGGTGCGACCATCCTCGCGGTCTCCCGCTTCGGCGGCGAGCGCGAG
CTGGAGCAGATCGCCGACCGCGGGACGGCAGCGGAGCGGGCCGCCCTCTTCGTGCGCTGGACCATGGGTT
TCAACGCCACGATGGAAGGCATCCACCGCTGGGCCATCTGGATGGCGGTCCTCGTGACCCTCACCGGCGG
CATCGGCATCCTGCTCTCGGGCACGGTCGTGGACAACTGGTACGTCTGGGGCCAGAACCACGGCATGGCG
CCGCTGAACTGAACATATGAGCTTGGACTCCTGTTGATAGATCCAGTAATGACCTCAGAACTCCATCTGG
ATTTGTTCAGAACGCTCGGTTGCCGCCGGGCGTTTTTTATTGGTGAGAATCCAAGCTAGCTTGGCGAGAT
TTTCAGGAGCTAAGGAAGCTAAAATGGAGAAAAAAATCACTGGATATACCACCGTTGATATATCCCAATG
GCATCGTAAAGAACATTTTGAGGCATTTCAGTCAGTTGCTCAATGTACCTATAACCAGACCGTTCAGCTG
GATATTACGGCCTTTTTAAAGACCGTAAAGAAAAATAAGCACAAGTTTTATCCGGCCTTTATTCACATTC
TTGCCCGCCTGATGAATGCTCATGCTAGCGAGCTCGCCGCTCATGGCGTTCTGTTGCCCGTCTCACTGGT
GAAAAGAAAAACAACCCTGGCGCCGCTTCTTTGAGCGAACGATCAAAAATAAGTGGCGCCCCATCAAATT
GTTACGGAGCCCAAAAAATCCGCTTGCGCCCGGGGCCGTCTGCTCCTAGAAACCGCTTCACCGAGACGAA
GACCGGCAGCGCCGGACGGAGACGAGGGAGCGGATGACAGAAACGTCGGCCGCGACAATTGAAGATGAGG
CGGACGGGATCGCTGGTTGTCTGCATCAACGGAGGTCCCCCATGGATAAAAAACCACTAAACACTCTGAT
ATCTGCAACCGGGCTCTGGATGTCCAGGACCGGAACAATTCATAAAATAAAACACCACGAAGTCTCTCGA
AGCAAAATCTATATTGAAATGGCATGCGGAGACCACCTTGTTGTAAACAACTCCAGGAGCAGCAGGACTG
CAAGAGCGCTCAGGCACCACAAATACAGGAAGACCTGCAAACGCTGCAGGGTTTCGGATGAGGATCTCAA
TAAGTTCCTCACAAAGGCAAACGAAGACCAGACAAGCGTAAAAGTCAAGGTCGTTTCTGCCCCTACCAGA
ACGAAAAAGGCAATGCCAAAATCCGTTGCGAGAGCCCCGAAACCTCTTGAGAATACAGAAGCGGCACAGG
CTCAACCTTCTGGATCTAAATTTTCACCTGCGATACCGGTTTCCACCCAAGAGTCAGTTTCTGTCCCGGC
ATCTGTTTCAACATCAATATCAAGCATTTCTACAGGAGCAACTGCATCCGCACTGGTAAAAGGGAATACG
AACCCCATTACATCCATGTCTGCCCCTGTTCAGGCAAGTGCCCCCGCACTTACGAAGAGCCAGACTGACA
GGCTTGAAGTCCTGTTAAACCCAAAAGATGAGATTTCCCTGAATTCCGGCAAGCCTTTCAGGGAGCTTGA
GTCCGAATTGCTCTCTCGCAGAAAAAAAGACCTGCAGCAGATCTACGCGGAAGAAAGGGAGAATTATCTG
GGGAAACTCGAGCGTGAAATTACCAGGTTCTTTGTGGACAGGGGTTTTCTGGAAATAAAATCCCCGATCC
TGATCCCTCTTGAGTATATCGAAAGGATGGGCATTGATAATGATACCGAACTTTCAAAACAGATCTTCAG
GGTTGACAAGAACTTCTGCCTGAGACCCATGCTTGCTCCAAACCTTTACAACTACCTGCGCAAGCTTGAC
AGGGCCCTGCCTGATCCAATAAAAATTTTTGAAATAGGCCCATGCTACAGAAAAGAGTCCGACGGCAAAG
AACACCTCGAAGAGTTTACCATGCTGGCCTTCGCGCAGATGGGATCGGGATGCACACGGGAAAATCTTGA
AAGCATAATTACGGACTTCCTGAACCACCTGGGAATTGATTTCAAGATCGTAGGCGATTCCTGCATGGTC
TATGGGGATACCCTTGATGTAATGCACGGAGACCTGGAACTTTCCTCTGCAGTAGTCGGACCCATACCGC
TTGACCGGGAATGGGGTATTGATAAACCCTGGATAGGGGCAGGTTTCGGGCTCGAACGCCTTCTAAAGGT
TAAACACGACTTTAAAAATATCAAGAGAGCTGCAAGGTCCGAGTCTTACTATAACGGGATTTCTACCAAC
CTGTAAGATCCGGTGGATGACCTTTTGAATGACCTTTAATAGATTATATTACTAATTAATTGGGGACCCT
AGAGGTCCCCTTTTTTATTTTAAAAATTTTTTCACAAAACGGTTTACAAGCATAAAGCTTGCTCAATCAA
TCACCCATCAGCCCTGAGGTCGGGCTCCTTGCATGCACCATTCCTTGCGGCGGCGGTGCTCAACGGCCTC
AACCTACTACTGGGCTGCTTCCTAATGCAGGAGTCGCATAAGGGAGAGCGTCTGGCGAAAGGGGGATGTG
CTGCAAGGCGATTAAGTTGGGTAACGCCAGGGTTTTCCCAGTCACGACGTTGTAAAACGACGGCCAGTGC
CAAGCTTAAAAAAAATCCTTAGCTTTCGCTAAGGTGGCGGAAACCCCGGGAATCTAACCCGGCTGAACGG
ATTTAGAGTCCATTCGATCTACATGATCAGGTTTCCCGTTACACAGACAACCAGCGATCCCGTCCGCCTC
ATCTTCAATTGTCGCGGCCGACGTTTCTGTCATCCGCTCCCTCGTCTCCGTCCGGCGCTGCCGGTCTTCG
TCTCGGTGAAGCGGTTTCTAGGAGCAGACGGCCCCGGGCGCAAGCGGATTTTTTGGGCTCCGTAACAATT
TTCACTCTAGAGTCCGGAAGTACTATTTCGAATTTCGTATGGCAATGAAAGACGGTGAGC
Features (pLannotate 1.2.2; 26 found; start..end, strand, type, name):
    485..571     +  terminator     rrnB T1 terminator: Escherichia coli rrnB; transcription terminator T1 from the E. coli rrnB gene
    594..660     +  CDS            lacZα (fragment): LacZα fragment of β-galactosidase; lacZ fragment
    742..1557    -  CDS            KanR: aminoglycoside phosphotransferase; aph(3')-Ia; confers resistance to kanamycin in bacteria or G418 (Geneticin®) in eukaryotes
   1742..1810    +  CDS            TRA2_ECOLX (fragment): Protein predicted: Swiss-Prot protein existence level 4. Required for transposition of transposon Tn903. From Escherichia coli.
   5329..5917    +  rep_origin     ori: high-copy-number ColE1/pMB1/pBR322/pUC origin of replication
   6288..6337    +  CDS            lacI (fragment): lac repressor; lacI; The lac repressor binds to the lac operator to inhibit transcription in E. coli. This inhibition can be relieved by adding lactose or isopropyl-β-D-thiogalactopyranoside (IPTG).
   6346..6363    +  misc_feature   MCS (fragment): pUC18/19 multiple cloning site
   6426..7508    -  CDS            lacI: lac repressor; lacI; The lac repressor binds to the lac operator to inhibit transcription in E. coli. This inhibition can be relieved by adding lactose or isopropyl-β-D-thiogalactopyranoside (IPTG).
   7509..7586    -  promoter       lacIq promoter: lacI (mutant); In the lacIq allele, a single base change in the promoter boosts expression of the lacI gene about 10-fold.
   7633..7710    -  promoter       AmpR promoter (fragment): bla
   7842..7859    +  protein_bind   lac operator (fragment): The lac repressor binds to the lac operator to inhibit transcription in E. coli. This inhibition can be relieved by adding lactose or isopropyl-β-D-thiogalactopyranoside (IPTG). lac repressor encoded by lacI
   7873..7893    +  protein_bind   lac operator (fragment): The lac repressor binds to the lac operator to inhibit transcription in E. coli. This inhibition can be relieved by adding lactose or isopropyl-β-D-thiogalactopyranoside (IPTG). lac repressor encoded by lacI
   7928..8704    +  CDS            puhA (sequence partly withheld): RCEH_RHOS4 - Experimental evidence at protein level: Swiss-Prot protein existence level 1. The reaction center is a membrane-bound complex that mediates the initial photochemical event in the electron transfer process of photosynthesis. From Rhodobacter sphaeroides (strain ATCC 17023 / DSM 158 / JCM 6121 / NBRC 12203 / NCIMB 8253 / ATH 2.4.1.) (Cereibacter sphaeroides).
   8708..8725    +  CDS            9xHis (fragment): 9xHis affinity tag
   8765..9610    +  CDS            pufL (sequence withheld): RCEL_RHOS4 - Experimental evidence at protein level: Swiss-Prot protein existence level 1. The reaction center is a membrane-bound complex that mediates the initial photochemical event in the electron transfer process of photosynthesis. From Rhodobacter sphaeroides (strain ATCC 17023 / DSM 158 / JCM 6121 / NBRC 12203 / NCIMB 8253 / ATH 2.4.1.) (Cereibacter sphaeroides).
   9606..10529   +  CDS            pufM (sequence partly withheld): RCEM_RHOS4 - Experimental evidence at protein level: Swiss-Prot protein existence level 1. The reaction center is a membrane-bound complex that mediates the initial photochemical event in the electron transfer process of photosynthesis. From Rhodobacter sphaeroides (strain ATCC 17023 / DSM 158 / JCM 6121 / NBRC 12203 / NCIMB 8253 / ATH 2.4.1.) (Cereibacter sphaeroides).
  10546..10640   +  terminator     lambda t0 terminator: transcription terminator from phage lambda
  10655..10683   +  promoter       cat promoter (fragment): promoter of the E. coli cat gene encoding chloramphenicol acetyltransferase
  10684..10893   +  CDS            CmR (fragment): chloramphenicol acetyltransferase; cat; confers resistance to chloramphenicol
  10921..10964   +  CDS            lacI (fragment): lac repressor; lacI; The lac repressor binds to the lac operator to inhibit transcription in E. coli. This inhibition can be relieved by adding lactose or isopropyl-β-D-thiogalactopyranoside (IPTG).
  11192..12553   +  CDS            pylS: PYLS_METMA - Experimental evidence at protein level: Swiss-Prot protein existence level 1. Catalyzes the attachment of pyrrolysine to tRNA(Pyl). Pyrrolysine is a lysine derivative encoded by the termination codon UAG. From Methanosarcina mazei (strain ATCC BAA-159 / DSM 3647 / Goe1 / Go1 / JCM 11833 / OCM 88) (Methanosarcina frisia).
  12715..12812   +  CDS            TcR (fragment): tetracycline efflux protein; tet; confers resistance to tetracycline
  12812..12899   -  CDS            lacZα (fragment): LacZα fragment of β-galactosidase; lacZ fragment
  12907..12934   -  terminator     bacterial terminator (fragment): putative bacterial transcription terminator
  12937..13005   -  ncRNA          tRNA: Accession: RF00005 - tRNA
  13210..420     +  CDS            CmR (fragment) (across the origin): chloramphenicol acetyltransferase; cat; confers resistance to chloramphenicol
