[The description below was written by a language model from this plasmid's Addgene catalogue record and pLannotate feature annotations shown in this document.]
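Description:
pIND4-RC-C2-M210TAG+M252V-oCNF is a bacterial expression plasmid of about 13.2 kb, built on the pIND4 backbone. It carries the three subunits of the Rhodobacter sphaeroides photosynthetic reaction center together with an orthogonal synthetase/tRNA pair for site-specific incorporation of a noncanonical amino acid. It is propagated in E. coli through a ColE1/pMB1-type origin and selected with kanamycin (aph(3')-Ia). A stretch of several kilobases between the kanamycin marker and this origin is unannotated in the feature table, so the record does not identify any further replication functions. Scattered fragments of CmR, TcR, lacZα and lacI appear to be non-functional remnants of earlier cloning steps.

The reaction center genes lie in one orientation as puhA (H subunit, with a C-terminal His tag), pufL and pufM. The pufL and pufM annotations overlap slightly, and the block ends at a lambda t0 terminator. Two lac operator fragments sit just upstream of puhA, and a full lacI gene under the lacIq promoter is present, which implies IPTG-inducible, repressor-controlled expression. The promoter itself is not annotated. In pufM, Tyr M210 is replaced by an amber (TAG) codon and Trp M252 is changed to Val.

Downstream is a Methanosarcina mazei pyrrolysyl-tRNA synthetase variant described as accepting ortho-substituted phenylalanine analogues. Its cognate Pyl tRNA sits on the opposite strand, and both are listed as driven by rrnB promoters. The pair reads through the amber codon, placing the analogue at M210; the "oCNF" in the name probably denotes ortho-cyanophenylalanine, though the record does not spell this out. The His tag would allow affinity purification of the modified complex. The record does not state the downstream application.
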