Addgene plasmid #222995: pIND4-RC-C2-M210TAG+M252V-oCNF
Purpose: Expresses 3 subunits of photosynthetic reaction center from R. sphaeroides and aaRS-tRNA pair for ortho-phenylalanine variants
Depositing lab: Steven Boxer. Depositing organization: Stanford University.
Backbone
  Vector backbone: pIND4
  Backbone size w/o insert (bp): 9238
  Total vector size (bp): 13251
Growth in bacteria
  Bacterial resistance: Kanamycin, 50 μg/mL
  Growth temperature: 37°C
  Growth strain: DH5alpha
  Copy number: Unknown
Gene/Insert 1
  Gene/Insert name: puhA
  Species: Rhodobacter sphaeroides
  Insert size (bp): 800
  Tag / fusion protein: 6xHis (C terminal on insert)
  Cloning method: Restriction Enzyme; 5′ cloning site XbaI (unknown if destroyed); 3′ cloning site BamHI (unknown if destroyed)
  Sequencing primers: 5′ AATAGGCGTATCACGAGGCC
Gene/Insert 2
  Gene/Insert name: pufL
  Species: Rhodobacter sphaeroides
  Insert size (bp): 849
  Cloning method: Restriction Enzyme; 5′ cloning site BamHI (unknown if destroyed); 3′ cloning site None (unknown if destroyed)
  Sequencing primers: 5′ TGGGTGTCGAACACGGGCTAC
Gene/Insert 3
  Gene/Insert name: pufM
  Species: Rhodobacter sphaeroides
  Insert size (bp): 927
  Mutation: changed Tyr M210 to amber stop codon (TAG) for amber suppression and changed Trp M252 to Val
  Cloning method: Restriction Enzyme; 5′ cloning site None (unknown if destroyed); 3′ cloning site NdeI (unknown if destroyed)
  Sequencing primers: 5′ GCTGAAGGAAGGCGGGCTG
Gene/Insert 4
  Gene/Insert name: Phe variants PylRs
  Species: Methanosarcina mazei
  Insert size (bp): 1365
  Promoter: rrnB
  Cloning method: Gibson Cloning
  Sequencing primers: 5′ CCGCTTCTTTGAGCGAACGATC
Gene/Insert 5
  Gene/Insert name: Mm Pyl tRNA for oF incorporation
  Species: Methanosarcina mazei
  Insert size (bp): 72
  Promoter: rrnB
  Cloning method: Gibson Cloning
  Sequencing primers: 5′ CATCAGCCCTgAGGTCGGGC
Terms and licenses: Academic/Nonprofit Terms; Industry Terms: Not Available to Industry
How to cite: pIND4-RC-C2-M210TAG+M252V-oCNF was a gift from Steven Boxer (Addgene plasmid # 222995 ; http://n2t.net/addgene:222995 ; RRID:Addgene_222995)
